Addgene plasmid #163280: H5VAZ0
Purpose: Inducible expression of UniProt identifier H5VAZ0
Depositing lab: Martin Engqvist. Depositing organization: Chalmers University of Technology. Publication: Experimental and computational investigation of enzyme functional annotations uncovers misannotation in the EC 1.1.3.15 enzyme class. Rembeza E, Engqvist MKM. PLoS Comput Biol. 2021 Sep 23;17(9):e1009446. doi: 10.1371/journal.pcbi.1009446. eCollection 2021 Sep. PubMed 34555022.
Backbone
  Vector backbone: pET21a(+)
  Vector type: Bacterial Expression
Growth in bacteria
  Bacterial resistance: Ampicillin, 100 μg/mL
  Growth temperature: 37°C
  Growth strain: DH5alpha
  Copy number: High Copy
Gene/Insert
  Gene/Insert name: H5VAZ0 (alt name: flavoprotein oxidoreductase)
  Species: Helicobacter bizzozeronii
  Promoter: T7
  Tag / fusion protein: T7 (N terminal on backbone); 10xHis (C terminal on backbone)
  Cloning method: Unknown
  Sequencing primers: 5′ T7; 3′ T7-term
Terms and licenses: Academic/Nonprofit Terms; Industry Terms: Not Available to Industry
Depositor comments: Insert name is a UniProt identifier
How to cite: H5VAZ0 was a gift from Martin Engqvist (Addgene plasmid # 163280 ; http://n2t.net/addgene:163280 ; RRID:Addgene_163280)
