[The description below was written by a language model from this plasmid's Addgene catalogue record and pLannotate feature annotations shown in this document.]
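Description:
H5VAZ0 is a bacterial expression plasmid built on the pET21a(+) backbone for inducible production of a Helicobacter bizzozeronii protein, named after its UniProt identifier and also described as a flavoprotein oxidoreductase. The 5,990 nt sequence record carries the usual pET propagation elements: a ColE1/pMB1-type origin with the adjacent bom site and rop gene, an f1 phage origin, and a β-lactamase gene with its own promoter that confers ampicillin resistance. The catalogue lists the plasmid as high copy, although the presence of rop is normally associated with moderated copy number. Short tetracycline-resistance fragments and a predicted small ORF are annotated as well. These look like pBR322-derived backbone remnants rather than functional markers.

The expression cassette consists of a T7 promoter followed directly by a lac operator, the strong T7 gene 10 ribosome binding site, the open reading frame, a histidine tag and the T7 terminator. A plasmid-borne lacI gene with its own promoter supplies repressor, so transcription stays off until IPTG or lactose is added in a host that provides T7 RNA polymerase. The annotation software labels the insert region as a partial match to E. coli lhgD (lhgO), which reflects similarity to that protein rather than the insert's true identity. The catalogue records a C-terminal 10xHis tag and an N-terminal T7 tag. The feature table shows only a partial 9xHis hit downstream of the insert and no N-terminal T7 tag feature, so whether the latter is present cannot be confirmed from the annotation. The associated publication title indicates that the plasmid was made for experimental testing of enzyme functional annotations in the EC 1.1.3.15 class, and the His tag allows affinity purification of the recombinant protein.
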