Features (pLannotate 1.2.2; 19 found; start..end, strand, type, name):
      1..19      +  promoter       T7 promoter: promoter for bacteriophage T7 RNA polymerase
     20..44      +  protein_bind   lac operator: The lac repressor binds to the lac operator to inhibit transcription in E. coli. This inhibition can be relieved by adding lactose or isopropyl-β-D-thiogalactopyranoside (IPTG). lac repressor encoded by lacI
     59..81      +  RBS            RBS: efficient ribosome binding site from bacteriophage T7 gene 10 (Olins and Rangwala, 1989)
     89..697     +  CDS            lhgD (fragment): LHGD_ECOLI - Also known as lhgO From Escherichia coli (strain K12).
    716..739     +  CDS            9xHis (fragment): 9xHis affinity tag
    749..798     +  CDS            SET1 (fragment): solubility-enhancement tag derived from T7 phage gene 10B
    806..853     +  terminator     T7 terminator: transcription terminator for bacteriophage T7 RNA polymerase
    890..1318    +  rep_origin     f1 ori (sequence partly withheld): f1 bacteriophage origin of replication; arrow indicates direction of (+) strand synthesis
   1371..1475    +  promoter       AmpR promoter: bla
   1476..2336    +  CDS            AmpR: β-lactamase; bla; confers resistance to ampicillin, carbenicillin, and related antibiotics
   2507..3095    +  rep_origin     ori: high-copy-number ColE1/pMB1/pBR322/pUC origin of replication
   3281..3420    -  misc_feature   bom: basis of mobility region from pBR322
   3522..3713    -  CDS            rop: Rop protein, which maintains plasmids at low copy number; rop
   3730..4110    +  CDS            YPB1_ECOLX: Protein predicted: Swiss-Prot protein existence level 4. From Escherichia coli.
   4182..4473    -  CDS            TcR (fragment): tetracycline efflux protein; tet; confers resistance to tetracycline
   4488..4509    -  protein_bind   CAP binding site: CAP binding activates transcription in the presence of cAMP. E. coli catabolite activator protein
   4522..5604    -  CDS            lacI: lac repressor; lacI; The lac repressor binds to the lac operator to inhibit transcription in E. coli. This inhibition can be relieved by adding lactose or isopropyl-β-D-thiogalactopyranoside (IPTG).
   5605..5682    -  promoter       lacI promoter: lacI
   5690..5969    -  CDS            TcR (fragment): tetracycline efflux protein; tet; confers resistance to tetracycline
>Addgene plasmid #163280 | H5VAZ0 | addgene full sequence | sequence record 354297 | Addgene NGS Result
TAATACGACTCACTATAGGGGAATTGTGAGCGGATAACAATTCCCCTCTAGAAATAATTTTGTTTAACTT
TAAGAAGGAGATATACATATGATCACGTGTGCAGGGCTCCACTCAGACCGCCTCGTCAAAATGCTCGGGC
TCAAACCGGATTTCACTATCTGCCCTTTCCGCGGTGAATATTTTAAGTTAACCCCAGACCGCAACGAACT
CGTAAAACATTTAATCTATCCAATTCCCGACCCGTCAATGCCGTTTCTCGGCGTTCATCTGACCCCAATG
ATCGGGGGGGGAATCACGATCGGGCCCAATGCAGTTCTGGCCTTAAAGCGCGAAGGCTATTCGAAGTTCG
ACGTGAGTTGGCAAGATTGTAAAGAAATGCTGGCCCACAAAGGGGTGCGTCAGGTTATCAAGACTCACTT
CAAGGTTGGCATGCGCGAATTCAAACGCAGTTGTTGTAAGAAGAGCTATTTGTCAGTCGCGCAGAAATAC
TGCCCGTCATTGCGTCTTGAGGATTTGGAGCATCATCCGTCCGGAGTTCGTGCGCAAGCCGTATCTGGCA
ATGGAGAGCTCATTGAGGACTTTCTTTTCTACAACACCCAGCGTACTATCAACGTGTGTAATGCCCCTAG
TCCAGCGGCAACGGCGGCGCTCCCTATTGGTAAGCATGTTCTTCTTCAGCTGGAAGCTGTGGTGGCGGCC
GCACTCGAGCATCATCACCATCACCACCACCACCACCACTGAGATCCGGCTGCTAACAAAGCCCGAAAGG
AAGCTGAGTTGGCTGCTGCCACCGCTGAGCAATAACTAGCATAACCCCTTGGGGCCTCTAAACGGGTCTT
GAGGGGTTTTTTGCTGAAAGGAGGAACTATATCCGGATTGGCGAATGGG
[124 nt withheld, positions 890-1013]
C
[91 nt withheld, positions 1015-1105]
A
[49 nt withheld, positions 1107-1155]
CCTTTGACGTTGGAGTCCACGTTCTTT
[37 nt withheld, positions 1183-1219]
ACCCTATCTCGGTCTATTCTTTTGATTTATAAGGGATTTTGCCGATTTCGGCCTATTGGTTAAAAAATGA
GCTGATTTAACAAAAATTTAACGCGAATTTTAACAAAATATTAACGCTTACAATTTAGGTGGCACTTTTC
GGGGAAATGTGCGCGGAACCCCTATTTGTTTATTTTTCTAAATACATTCAAATATGTATCCGCTCATGAG
ACAATAACCCTGATAAATGCTTCAATAATATTGAAAAAGGAAGAGTATGAGTATTCAACATTTCCGTGTC
GCCCTTATTCCCTTTTTTGCGGCATTTTGCCTTCCTGTTTTTGCTCACCCAGAAACGCTGGTGAAAGTAA
AAGATGCTGAAGATCAGTTGGGTGCACGAGTGGGTTACATCGAACTGGATCTCAACAGCGGTAAGATCCT
TGAGAGTTTTCGCCCCGAAGAACGTTTTCCAATGATGAGCACTTTTAAAGTTCTGCTATGTGGCGCGGTA
TTATCCCGTATTGACGCCGGGCAAGAGCAACTCGGTCGCCGCATACACTATTCTCAGAATGACTTGGTTG
AGTACTCACCAGTCACAGAAAAGCATCTTACGGATGGCATGACAGTAAGAGAATTATGCAGTGCTGCCAT
AACCATGAGTGATAACACTGCGGCCAACTTACTTCTGACAACGATCGGAGGACCGAAGGAGCTAACCGCT
TTTTTGCACAACATGGGGGATCATGTAACTCGCCTTGATCGTTGGGAACCGGAGCTGAATGAAGCCATAC
CAAACGACGAGCGTGACACCACGATGCCTGCAGCAATGGCAACAACGTTGCGCAAACTATTAACTGGCGA
ACTACTTACTCTAGCTTCCCGGCAACAATTAATAGACTGGATGGAGGCGGATAAAGTTGCAGGACCACTT
CTGCGCTCGGCCCTTCCGGCTGGCTGGTTTATTGCTGATAAATCTGGAGCCGGTGAGCGTGGGTCTCGCG
GTATCATTGCAGCACTGGGGCCAGATGGTAAGCCCTCCCGTATCGTAGTTATCTACACGACGGGGAGTCA
GGCAACTATGGATGAACGAAATAGACAGATCGCTGAGATAGGTGCCTCACTGATTAAGCATTGGTAACTG
TCAGACCAAGTTTACTCATATATACTTTAGATTGATTTAAAACTTCATTTTTAATTTAAAAGGATCTAGG
TGAAGATCCTTTTTGATAATCTCATGACCAAAATCCCTTAACGTGAGTTTTCGTTCCACTGAGCGTCAGA
CCCCGTAGAAAAGATCAAAGGATCTTCTTGAGATCCTTTTTTTCTGCGCGTAATCTGCTGCTTGCAAACA
AAAAAACCACCGCTACCAGCGGTGGTTTGTTTGCCGGATCAAGAGCTACCAACTCTTTTTCCGAAGGTAA
CTGGCTTCAGCAGAGCGCAGATACCAAATACTGTCCTTCTAGTGTAGCCGTAGTTAGGCCACCACTTCAA
GAACTCTGTAGCACCGCCTACATACCTCGCTCTGCTAATCCTGTTACCAGTGGCTGCTGCCAGTGGCGAT
AAGTCGTGTCTTACCGGGTTGGACTCAAGACGATAGTTACCGGATAAGGCGCAGCGGTCGGGCTGAACGG
GGGGTTCGTGCACACAGCCCAGCTTGGAGCGAACGACCTACACCGAACTGAGATACCTACAGCGTGAGCT
ATGAGAAAGCGCCACGCTTCCCGAAGGGAGAAAGGCGGACAGGTATCCGGTAAGCGGCAGGGTCGGAACA
GGAGAGCGCACGAGGGAGCTTCCAGGGGGAAACGCCTGGTATCTTTATAGTCCTGTCGGGTTTCGCCACC
TCTGACTTGAGCGTCGATTTTTGTGATGCTCGTCAGGGGGGCGGAGCCTATGGAAAAACGCCAGCAACGC
GGCCTTTTTACGGTTCCTGGCCTTTTGCTGGCCTTTTGCTCACATGTTCTTTCCTGCGTTATCCCCTGAT
TCTGTGGATAACCGTATTACCGCCTTTGAGTGAGCTGATACCGCTCGCCGCAGCCGAACGACCGAGCGCA
GCGAGTCAGTGAGCGAGGAAGCGGAAGAGCGCCTGATGCGGTATTTTCTCCTTACGCATCTGTGCGGTAT
TTCACACCGCAATGGTGCACTCTCAGTACAATCTGCTCTGATGCCGCATAGTTAAGCCAGTATACACTCC
GCTATCGCTACGTGACTGGGTCATGGCTGCGCCCCGACACCCGCCAACACCCGCTGACGCGCCCTGACGG
GCTTGTCTGCTCCCGGCATCCGCTTACAGACAAGCTGTGACCGTCTCCGGGAGCTGCATGTGTCAGAGGT
TTTCACCGTCATCACCGAAACGCGCGAGGCAGCTGCGGTAAAGCTCATCAGCGTGGTCGTGAAGCGATTC
ACAGATGTCTGCCTGTTCATCCGCGTCCAGCTCGTTGAGTTTCTCCAGAAGCGTTAATGTCTGGCTTCTG
ATAAAGCGGGCCATGTTAAGGGCGGTTTTTTCCTGTTTGGTCACTGATGCCTCCGTGTAAGGGGGATTTC
TGTTCATGGGGGTAATGATACCGATGAAACGAGAGAGGATGCTCACGATACGGGTTACTGATGATGAACA
TGCCCGGTTACTGGAACGTTGTGAGGGTAAACAACTGGCGGTATGGATGCGGCGGGACCAGAGAAAAATC
ACTCAGGGTCAATGCCAGCGCTTCGTTAATACAGATGTAGGTGTTCCACAGGGTAGCCAGCAGCATCCTG
CGATGCAGATCCGGAACATAATGGTGCAGGGCGCTGACTTCCGCGTTTCCAGACTTTACGAAACACGGAA
ACCGAAGACCATTCATGTTGTTGCTCAGGTCGCAGACGTTTTGCAGCAGCAGTCGCTTCACGTTCGCTCG
CGTATCGGTGATTCATTCTGCTAACCAGTAAGGCAACCCCGCCAGCCTAGCCGGGTCCTCAACGACAGGA
GCACGATCATGCGCACCCGTGGGGCCGCCATGCCGGCGATAATGGCCTGCTTCTCGCCGAAACGTTTGGT
GGCGGGACCAGTGACGAAGGCTTGAGCGAGGGCGTGCAAGATTCCGAATACCGCAAGCGACAGGCCGATC
ATCGTCGCGCTCCAGCGAAAGCGGTCCTCGCCGAAAATGACCCAGAGCGCTGCCGGCACCTGTCCTACGA
GTTGCATGATAAAGAAGACAGTCATAAGTGCGGCGACGATAGTCATGCCCCGCGCCCACCGGAAGGAGCT
GACTGGGTTGAAGGCTCTCAAGGGCATCGGTCGAGATCCCGGTGCCTAATGAGTGAGCTAACTTACATTA
ATTGCGTTGCGCTCACTGCCCGCTTTCCAGTCGGGAAACCTGTCGTGCCAGCTGCATTAATGAATCGGCC
AACGCGCGGGGAGAGGCGGTTTGCGTATTGGGCGCCAGGGTGGTTTTTCTTTTCACCAGTGAGACGGGCA
ACAGCTGATTGCCCTTCACCGCCTGGCCCTGAGAGAGTTGCAGCAAGCGGTCCACGCTGGTTTGCCCCAG
CAGGCGAAAATCCTGTTTGATGGTGGTTAACGGCGGGATATAACATGAGCTGTCTTCGGTATCGTCGTAT
CCCACTACCGAGATATCCGCACCAACGCGCAGCCCGGACTCGGTAATGGCGCGCATTGCGCCCAGCGCCA
TCTGATCGTTGGCAACCAGCATCGCAGTGGGAACGATGCCCTCATTCAGCATTTGCATGGTTTGTTGAAA
ACCGGACATGGCACTCCAGTCGCCTTCCCGTTCCGCTATCGGCTGAATTTGATTGCGAGTGAGATATTTA
TGCCAGCCAGCCAGACGCAGACGCGCCGAGACAGAACTTAATGGGCCCGCTAACAGCGCGATTTGCTGGT
GACCCAATGCGACCAGATGCTCCACGCCCAGTCGCGTACCGTCTTCATGGGAGAAAATAATACTGTTGAT
GGGTGTCTGGTCAGAGACATCAAGAAATAACGCCGGAACATTAGTGCAGGCAGCTTCCACAGCAATGGCA
TCCTGGTCATCCAGCGGATAGTTAATGATCAGCCCACTGACGCGTTGCGCGAGAAGATTGTGCACCGCCG
CTTTACAGGCTTCGACGCCGCTTCGTTCTACCATCGACACCACCACGCTGGCACCCAGTTGATCGGCGCG
AGATTTAATCGCCGCGACAATTTGCGACGGCGCGTGCAGGGCCAGACTGGAGGTGGCAACGCCAATCAGC
AACGACTGTTTGCCCGCCAGTTGTTGTGCCACGCGGTTGGGAATGTAATTCAGCTCCGCCATCGCCGCTT
CCACTTTTTCCCGCGTTTTCGCAGAAACGTGGCTGGCCTGGTTCACCACGCGGGAAACGGTCTGATAAGA
GACACCGGCATACTCTGCGACATCGTATAACGTTACTGGTTTCACATTCACCACCCTGAATTGACTCTCT
TCCGGGCGCTATCATGCCATACCGCGAAAGGTTTTGCGCCATTCGATGGTGTCCGGGATCTCGACGCTCT
CCCTTATGCGACTCCTGCATTAGGAAGCAGCCCAGTAGTAGGTTGAGGCCGTTGAGCACCGCCGCCGCAA
GGAATGGTGCATGCAAGGAGATGGCGCCCAACAGTCCCCCGGCCACGGGGCCTGCCACCATACCCACGCC
GAAACAAGCGCTCATGAGCCCGAAGTGGCGAGCCCGATCTTCCCCATCGGTGATGTCGGCGATATAGGCG
CCAGCAACCGCACCTGTGGCGCCGGTGATGCCGGCCACGATGCGTCCGGCGTAGAGGATCGAGATCTCGA
TCCCGCGAAAT
