>Addgene plasmid #163280 | H5VAZ0 | depositor partial sequence | sequence record 316434 | insert gene sequence
ATGATCACGTGTGCAGGGCTCCACTCAGACCGCCTCGTCAAAATGCTCGGGCTCAAACCGGATTTCACTA
TCTGCCCTTTCCGCGGTGAATATTTTAAGTTAACCCCAGACCGCAACGAACTCGTAAAACATTTAATCTA
TCCAATTCCCGACCCGTCAATGCCGTTTCTCGGCGTTCATCTGACCCCAATGATCGGGGGGGGAATCACG
ATCGGGCCCAATGCAGTTCTGGCCTTAAAGCGCGAAGGCTATTCGAAGTTCGACGTGAGTTGGCAAGATT
GTAAAGAAATGCTGGCCCACAAAGGGGTGCGTCAGGTTATCAAGACTCACTTCAAGGTTGGCATGCGCGA
ATTCAAACGCAGTTGTTGTAAGAAGAGCTATTTGTCAGTCGCGCAGAAATACTGCCCGTCATTGCGTCTT
GAGGATTTGGAGCATCATCCGTCCGGAGTTCGTGCGCAAGCCGTATCTGGCAATGGAGAGCTCATTGAGG
ACTTTCTTTTCTACAACACCCAGCGTACTATCAACGTGTGTAATGCCCCTAGTCCAGCGGCAACGGCGGC
GCTCCCTATTGGTAAGCATGTTCTTCTTCAGCTGGAAGCTGTGGTGGCGGCCGCACTCGAGCATCATCAC
CAT
